>Addgene plasmid #118378 | pENTR-actin | addgene full sequence | sequence record 229607 | Addgene NGS Result
CTTTCCTGCGTTATCCCCTGATTCTGTGGATAACCGTATTACCGCCTTTGAGTGAGCTGATACCGCTCGC
CGCAGCCGAACGACCGAGCGCAGCGAGTCAGTGAGCGAGGAAGCGGAAGAGCGCCCAATACGCAAACCGC
CTCTCCCCGCGCGTTGGCCGATTCATTAATGCAGCTGGCACGACAGGTTTCCCGACTGGAAAGCGGGCAG
TGAGCGCAACGCAATTAATACGCGTACCGCTAGCCAGGAAGAGTTTGTAGAAACGCAAAAAGGCCATCCG
TCAGGATGGCCTTCTGCTTAGTTTGATGCCTGGCAGTTTATGGCGGGCGTCCTGCCCGCCACCCTCCGGG
CCGTTGCTTCACAACGTTCAAATCCGCTCCCGGCGGATTTGTCCTACTCAGGAGAGCGTTCACCGACAAA
CAACAGATAAAACGAAAGGCCCAGTCTTCCGACTGAGCCTTTCGTTTTATTTGATGCCTGGCAGTTCCCT
ACTCTCGCGTTAACGCTAGCATGGATGTTTTCCCAGTCACGACGTTGTAAAACGACGGCCAGTCTTAAGC
TCGGGCCCCAAATAATGATTTTATTTTGACTGATAGTGACCTGTTCGTTGCAACAAATTGATGAGCAATG
CTTTTTTATAATGCCAACTTTGTACAAAAAAGCAGGCTCCGCGGCCGCCCCCTTCACCATGGATGATGAT
ATCGCCGCGCTCGTCGTCGACAACGGCTCCGGCATGTGCAAGGCCGGCTTCGCGGGCGACGATGCCCCCC
GGGCCGTCTTCCCCTCCATCGTGGGGCGCCCCAGGCACCAGGGCGTGATGGTGGGCATGGGTCAGAAGGA
TTCCTATGTGGGCGACGAGGCCCAGAGCAAGAGAGGCATCCTCACCCTGAAGTACCCCATCGAGCACGGC
ATCGTCACCAACTGGGACGACATGGAGAAAATCTGGCACCACACCTTCTACAATGAGCTGCGTGTGGCTC
CCGAGGAGCACCCCGTGCTGCTGACCGAGGCCCCCCTGAACCCCAAGGCCAACCGCGAGAAGATGACCCA
GATCATGTTTGAGACCTTCAACACCCCAGCCATGTACGTTGCTATCCAGGCTGTGCTATCCCTGTACGCC
TCTGGCCGTACCACTGGCATCGTGATGGACTCCGGTGACGGGGTCACCCACACTGTGCCCATCTACGAGG
GGTATGCCCTCCCCCATGCCATCCTGCGTCTGGACCTGGCTGGCCGGGACCTGACTGACTACCTCATGAA
GATCCTCACCGAGCGCGGCTACAGCTTCACCACCACGGCCGAGCGGGAAATCGTGCGTGACATTAAGGAG
AAGCTGTGCTACGTCGCCCTGGACTTCGAGCAAGAGATGGCCACGGCTGCTTCCAGCTCCTCCCTGGAGA
AGAGCTACGAGCTGCCTGACGGCCAGGTCATCACCATTGGCAATGAGCGGTTCCGCTGCCCTGAGGCACT
CTTCCAGCCTTCCTTCCTGGGCATGGAGTCCTGTGGCATCCACGAAACTACCTTCAACTCCATCATGAAG
TGTGACGTGGACATCCGCAAAGACCTGTACGCCAACACAGTGCTGTCTGGCGGCACCACCATGTACCCTG
GCATTGCCGACAGGATGCAGAAGGAGATCACTGCCCTGGCACCCAGCACAATGAAGATCAAGATCATTGC
TCCTCCTGAGCGCAAGTACTCCGTGTGGATCGGCGGCTCCATCCTGGCCTCGCTGTCCACCTTCCAGCAG
ATGTGGATCAGCAAGCAGGAGTATGACGAGTCCGGCCCCTCCATCGTCCACCGCAAATGCTTCTAGAAGG
GTGGGCGCGCCGACCCAGCTTTCTTGTACAAAGTTGGCATTATAAGAAAGCATTGCTTATCAATTTGTTG
CAACGAACAGGTCACTATCAGTCAAAATAAAATCATTATTTGCCATCCAGCTGATATCCCCTATAGTGAG
TCGTATTACATGGTCATAGCTGTTTCCTGGCAGCTCTGGCCCGTGTCTCAAAATCTCTGATGTTACATTG
CACAAGATAAAAATATATCATCATGAACAATAAAACTGTCTGCTTACATAAACAGTAATACAAGGGGTGT
TATGAGCCATATTCAACGGGAAACGTCGAGGCCGCGATTAAATTCCAACATGGATGCTGATTTATATGGG
TATAAATGGGCTCGCGATAATGTCGGGCAATCAGGTGCGACAATCTATCGCTTGTATGGGAAGCCCGATG
CGCCAGAGTTGTTTCTGAAACATGGCAAAGGTAGCGTTGCCAATGATGTTACAGATGAGATGGTCAGACT
AAACTGGCTGACGGAATTTATGCCTCTTCCGACCATCAAGCATTTTATCCGTACTCCTGATGATGCATGG
TTACTCACCACTGCGATCCCCGGAAAAACAGCATTCCAGGTATTAGAAGAATATCCTGATTCAGGTGAAA
ATATTGTTGATGCGCTGGCAGTGTTCCTGCGCCGGTTGCATTCGATTCCTGTTTGTAATTGTCCTTTTAA
CAGCGATCGCGTATTTCGTCTCGCTCAGGCGCAATCACGAATGAATAACGGTTTGGTTGATGCGAGTGAT
TTTGATGACGAGCGTAATGGCTGGCCTGTTGAACAAGTCTGGAAAGAAATGCATAAACTTTTGCCATTCT
CACCGGATTCAGTCGTCACTCATGGTGATTTCTCACTTGATAACCTTATTTTTGACGAGGGGAAATTAAT
AGGTTGTATTGATGTTGGACGAGTCGGAATCGCAGACCGATACCAGGATCTTGCCATCCTATGGAACTGC
CTCGGTGAGTTTTCTCCTTCATTACAGAAACGGCTTTTTCAAAAATATGGTATTGATAATCCTGATATGA
ATAAATTGCAGTTTCATTTGATGCTCGATGAGTTTTTCTAATCAGAATTGGTTAATTGGTTGTAACACTG
GCAGAGCATTACGCTGACTTGACGGGACGGCGCAAGCTCATGACCAAAATCCCTTAACGTGAGTTACGCG
TCGTTCCACTGAGCGTCAGACCCCGTAGAAAAGATCAAAGGATCTTCTTGAGATCCTTTTTTTCTGCGCG
TAATCTGCTGCTTGCAAACAAAAAAACCACCGCTACCAGCGGTGGTTTGTTTGCCGGATCAAGAGCTACC
AACTCTTTTTCCGAAGGTAACTGGCTTCAGCAGAGCGCAGATACCAAATACTGTTCTTCTAGTGTAGCCG
TAGTTAGGCCACCACTTCAAGAACTCTGTAGCACCGCCTACATACCTCGCTCTGCTAATCCTGTTACCAG
TGGCTGCTGCCAGTGGCGATAAGTCGTGTCTTACCGGGTTGGACTCAAGACGATAGTTACCGGATAAGGC
GCAGCGGTCGGGCTGAACGGGGGGTTCGTGCACACAGCCCAGCTTGGAGCGAACGACCTACACCGAACTG
AGATACCTACAGCGTGAGCTATGAGAAAGCGCCACGCTTCCCGAAGGGAGAAAGGCGGACAGGTATCCGG
TAAGCGGCAGGGTCGGAACAGGAGAGCGCACGAGGGAGCTTCCAGGGGGAAACGCCTGGTATCTTTATAG
TCCTGTCGGGTTTCGCCACCTCTGACTTGAGCGTCGATTTTTGTGATGCTCGTCAGGGGGGCGGAGCCTA
TGGAAAAACGCCAGCAACGCGGCCTTTTTACGGTTCCTGGCCTTTTGCTGGCCTTTTGCTCACATGTT
Features (pLannotate 1.2.2; 10 found; start..end, strand, type, name):
    121..213     +  CDS            lacI (fragment): lac repressor; lacI; The lac repressor binds to the lac operator to inhibit transcription in E. coli. This inhibition can be relieved by adding lactose or isopropyl-β-D-thiogalactopyranoside (IPTG).
    268..295     -  terminator     rrnB T2 terminator: transcription terminator T2 from the E. coli rrnB gene
    427..470     +  terminator     rrnB T1 terminator: Escherichia coli rrnB; transcription terminator T1 from the E. coli rrnB gene
    517..553     -  CDS            lacZα (fragment): LacZα fragment of β-galactosidase; lacZ fragment
    569..668     +  protein_bind   attL1: mutant version of attL; recombination site for the Gateway® LR reaction LR Clonase™
    689..1813    +  CDS            ACTB: ACTB_BOVIN - Experimental evidence at protein level: Swiss-Prot protein existence level 1. Actin is a highly conserved protein that polymerizes to produce filaments that form cross-linked networks in the cytoplasm of cells. Actin exists in both monomeric (G-actin) and polymeric (F-actin) forms, both forms playing key functions, such as cell motility and contraction. In addition to their role in the cytoplasmic cytoskeleton, G- and F-actin also localize in the nucleus, and regulate gene transcription and motility and repair of damaged DNA. From Bos taurus (Bovine).
   1833..1932    -  protein_bind   attL2: mutant version of attL; recombination site for the Gateway® LR reaction LR Clonase™
   1950..1968    -  promoter       T7 promoter: promoter for bacteriophage T7 RNA polymerase
   2102..2911    +  CDS            KanR: aminoglycoside phosphotransferase; aph(3')-Ia; confers resistance to kanamycin in bacteria or G418 (Geneticin®) in eukaryotes
   3058..3646    +  rep_origin     ori: high-copy-number ColE1/pMB1/pBR322/pUC origin of replication
