[The description below was written by a language model from this plasmid's Addgene catalogue record and pLannotate feature annotations shown in this document.]
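Description:
pENTR-actin is a Gateway entry clone (catalogued as a donor plasmid) built on the commercial pENTR-TOPO backbone, carrying the wild-type human beta-actin (ACTB) coding sequence introduced by TOPO cloning. It is a small bacterial plasmid of about 3.7 kb that is maintained in E. coli through a high-copy ColE1/pUC-type origin and selected with kanamycin via an aminoglycoside phosphotransferase (KanR) gene.

The roughly 1.1 kb actin open reading frame sits between attL1 and attL2 sites, which are the recombination sites used in the Gateway LR reaction. This arrangement lets the ORF be moved directionally into any attR-containing destination vector, where the promoter, tags and host-specific elements are supplied. The entry clone has no eukaryotic promoter driving the insert, so it serves as a shuttle for the coding sequence rather than as an expression plasmid. The rrnB T1 and T2 transcription terminators lie upstream of attL1 and insulate the cassette from read-through transcription from the backbone. A T7 promoter lies just beyond attL2, oriented back toward the insert. The short lacI and lacZα fragments annotated near the terminators are backbone remnants rather than functional genes. The automated annotation matched the insert to bovine ACTB, which reflects the extreme conservation of the beta-actin protein across mammals, and the catalogue entry gives the species as human.

The associated work concerns analysis of the nuclear actin interactome, so the plasmid most plausibly served as the source clone for making tagged actin expression constructs by LR recombination. The record does not specify which destination vectors were used.
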