Addgene plasmid #118378: pENTR-actin
Purpose: Gateway compatible donor vector with WT actin.
Depositing lab: Maria Vartiainen. Depositing organization: University of Helsinki. Publication: Nuclear actin interactome analysis links actin to KAT14 histone acetyl transferase and mRNA splicing. Viita T, Kyheroinen S, Prajapati B, Virtanen J, Frilander MJ, Varjosalo M, Vartiainen MK. J Cell Sci. 2019 Apr 17;132(8). pii: jcs.226852. doi: 10.1242/jcs.226852. PubMed 30890647.
Backbone
  Vector backbone: pENTR-TOPO
  Backbone manufacturer: Thermo Fisher Scientific
  Vector type: Donor-plasmid
Growth in bacteria
  Bacterial resistance: Kanamycin, 50 μg/mL
  Growth temperature: 37°C
  Growth strain: DH5alpha
  Copy number: High Copy
Gene/Insert
  Gene/Insert name: actin beta (alt name: ACTB)
  Species: H. sapiens (human)
  Insert size (bp): 1127
  Entrez Gene: ACTB (a.k.a. BKRNS, BNS, BRWS1, CSMH, DDS1, PS1TP5BP1, THC8)
  Cloning method: TOPO Cloning
  Sequencing primers: 5′ GTAAAACGACGGCCAGT; 3′ CAGGAAACAGCTATGAC
Terms and licenses: Academic/Nonprofit Terms; Industry Terms: Not Available to Industry
Depositor comments: Please visit https://www.biorxiv.org/content/10.1101/445973v1 for BioRxiv preprint
How to cite: pENTR-actin was a gift from Maria Vartiainen (Addgene plasmid # 118378 ; http://n2t.net/addgene:118378 ; RRID:Addgene_118378)
